>Addgene plasmid #99644 | pETDuet RagA(T21N)-RagC | addgene full sequence | sequence record 197078 | Addgene NGS Result
TAATACGACTCACTATAGGGGAATTGTGAGCGGATAACAATTCCCCTCTAGAAATAATTTTGTTTAACTT
TAAGAAGGAGATATACCATGGCGCCGAACACCGCTATGAAAAAAAAAGTGCTGCTGATGGGTAAATCGGG
CTCGGGTAAAAATTCAATGCGTAGTATTATCTTTGCGAACTATATTGCGCGTGATACCCGTCGCCTGGGT
GCAACGATCGACGTGGAACATAGCCACGTTCGCTTTCTGGGTAACCTGGTGCTGAATCTGTGGGATTGCG
GCGGTCAGGACACCTTTATGGAAAATTATTTCACGTCGCAACGTGATAACATTTTTCGCAATGTCGAAGT
GCTGATCTACGTTTTCGATGTCGAATCCCGTGAACTGGAAAAAGACATGCATTATTACCAGTCCTGCCTG
GAAGCAATTCTGCAAAACTCACCGGATGCTAAAATCTTTTGTCTGGTCCACAAAATGGACCTGGTGCAGG
AAGATCAACGTGACCTGATTTTCAAAGAACGCGAAGAAGATCTGCGTCGCCTGTCGCGTCCGCTGGAATG
CGCGTGTTTTCGCACCAGCATCTGGGACGAAACGCTGTATAAAGCCTGGAGCTCTATTGTTTACCAGCTG
ATCCCGAATGTCCAGCAACTGGAAATGAACCTGCGTAATTTCGCACAGATTATCGAAGCTGATGAAGTGC
TGCTGTTTGAACGCGCAACCTTCCTGGTTATTTCCCATTATCAGTGCAAAGAACAACGTGATGTGCACCG
CTTCGAAAAAATCTCAAACATCATCAAACAGTTCAAACTGAGTTGTTCCAAACTGGCGGCCTCATTTCAG
TCGATGGAAGTCCGCAACTCTAATTTTGCAGCTTTCATTGATATCTTCACCAGTAATACGTACGTTATGG
TGGTTATGAGCGACCCGTCTATTCCGAGTGCGGCCACCCTGATTAACATCCGTAATGCCCGCAAACATTT
TGAAAAACTGGAACGTGTTGATGGCCCGAAACACAGCCTGCTGATGCGCGGTAGCGGTGGCAGCCATCAC
CATCATCATCACCATCATTAAGCGGCCGCATAATGCTTAAGTCGAACAGAAAGTAATCGTATTGTACACG
GCCGCATAATCGAAATTAATACGACTCACTATAGGGGAATTGTGAGCGGATAACAATTCCCCATCTTAGT
ATATTAGTTAAGTATAAGAAGGAGATATACATATGTCACTGCAATACGGTGCTGAAGAAACGCCGCTGGC
TGGTAGTTATGGTGCTGCTGATTCATTCCCGAAAGATTTTGGTTATGGCGTTGAAGAAGAAGAAGAAGAA
GCGGCGGCGGCGGGCGGCGGCGTGGGTGCAGGTGCCGGTGGCGGTTGTGGCCCGGGCGGTGCCGATAGCT
CTAAACCGCGTATTCTGCTGATGGGCCTGCGTCGCAGTGGTAAAAGTTCCATCCAGAAAGTGGTTTTTCA
CAAAATGTCGCCGAACGAAACCCTGTTCCTGGAAAGCACGAACAAAATCTACAAAGATGACATCAGCAAC
TCATCGTTTGTGAATTTCCAGATTTGGGATTTTCCGGGTCAAATGGATTTCTTTGACCCGACCTTTGACT
ACGAAATGATCTTCCGTGGCACGGGTGCGCTGATTTATGTTATCGATGCCCAAGATGACTACATGGAAGC
ACTGACCCGCCTGCATATTACGGTGTCAAAAGCGTATAAAGTTAACCCGGATATGAACTTCGAAGTTTTC
ATCCATAAAGTGGATGGCCTGTCGGATGACCACAAAATTGAAACCCAGCGTGATATCCATCAACGCGCAA
ACGATGACCTGGCAGACGCTGGTCTGGAAAAACTGCACCTGAGTTTTTATCTGACCAGCATTTACGATCA
TTCAATCTTTGAAGCGTTCAGCAAAGTCGTGCAGAAACTGATTCCGCAACTGCCGACGCTGGAAAACCTG
CTGAACATCTTCATCAGTAACTCCGGCATCGAAAAAGCCTTTCTGTTCGATGTTGTCTCTAAAATCTACA
TCGCAACCGATAGCTCTCCGGTGGACATGCAGAGTTACGAACTGTGCTGTGATATGATTGACGTGGTTAT
CGATGTTTCCTGCATTTATGGTCTGAAAGAAGATGGCTCAGGTTCGGCTTACGACAAAGAATCAATGGCG
ATTATCAAACTGAACAATACCACGGTCCTGTATCTGAAAGAAGTGACCAAATTTCTGGCTCTGGTGTGCA
TTCTGCGTGAAGAATCTTTCGAACGCAAAGGCCTGATCGATTACAACTTCCATTGTTTCCGTAAAGCCAT
CCACGAAGTTTTTGAAGTCGGCGTGACGAGCCATCGCTCTTGCGGTCACCAAACGAGCGCAAGCAGCCTG
AAAGCCCTGACCCACAATGGCACCCCGCGTAATGCAATCTGACTCGAGTCTGGTAAAGAAACCGCTGCTG
CGAAATTTGAACGCCAGCACATGGACTCGTCTACTAGCGCAGCTTAATTAACCTAGGCTGCTGCCACCGC
TGAGCAATAACTAGCATAACCCCTTGGGGCCTCTAAACGGGTCTTGAGGGGTTTTTTGCTGAAAGGAGGA
ACTATATCCGGATTGGCGAATGGG
[124 nt withheld, positions 2615-2738]
C
[91 nt withheld, positions 2740-2830]
A
[49 nt withheld, positions 2832-2880]
CCTTTGACGTTGGAGTCCACGTTCTTT
[37 nt withheld, positions 2908-2944]
ACCCTATCTCGGTCTATTCTTTTGATTTATAAGGGATTTTGCCGATTTCGGCCTATTGGTTAAAAAATGA
GCTGATTTAACAAAAATTTAACGCGAATTTTAACAAAATATTAACGTTTACAATTTCTGGCGGCACGATG
GCATGAGATTATCAAAAAGGATCTTCACCTAGATCCTTTTAAATTAAAAATGAAGTTTTAAATCAATCTA
AAGTATATATGAGTAAACTTGGTCTGACAGTTACCAATGCTTAATCAGTGAGGCACCTATCTCAGCGATC
TGTCTATTTCGTTCATCCATAGTTGCCTGACTCCCCGTCGTGTAGATAACTACGATACGGGAGGGCTTAC
CATCTGGCCCCAGTGCTGCAATGATACCGCGAGACCCACGCTCACCGGCTCCAGATTTATCAGCAATAAA
CCAGCCAGCCGGAAGGGCCGAGCGCAGAAGTGGTCCTGCAACTTTATCCGCCTCCATCCAGTCTATTAAT
TGTTGCCGGGAAGCTAGAGTAAGTAGTTCGCCAGTTAATAGTTTGCGCAACGTTGTTGCCATTGCTACAG
GCATCGTGGTGTCACGCTCGTCGTTTGGTATGGCTTCATTCAGCTCCGGTTCCCAACGATCAAGGCGAGT
TACATGATCCCCCATGTTGTGCAAAAAAGCGGTTAGCTCCTTCGGTCCTCCGATCGTTGTCAGAAGTAAG
TTGGCCGCAGTGTTATCACTCATGGTTATGGCAGCACTGCATAATTCTCTTACTGTCATGCCATCCGTAA
GATGCTTTTCTGTGACTGGTGAGTACTCAACCAAGTCATTCTGAGAATAGTGTATGCGGCGACCGAGTTG
CTCTTGCCCGGCGTCAATACGGGATAATACCGCGCCACATAGCAGAACTTTAAAAGTGCTCATCATTGGA
AAACGTTCTTCGGGGCGAAAACTCTCAAGGATCTTACCGCTGTTGAGATCCAGTTCGATGTAACCCACTC
GTGCACCCAACTGATCTTCAGCATCTTTTACTTTCACCAGCGTTTCTGGGTGAGCAAAAACAGGAAGGCA
AAATGCCGCAAAAAAGGGAATAAGGGCGACACGGAAATGTTGAATACTCATACTCTTCCTTTTTCAATCA
TGATTGAAGCATTTATCAGGGTTATTGTCTCATGAGCGGATACATATTTGAATGTATTTAGAAAAATAAA
CAAATAGGTCATGACCAAAATCCCTTAACGTGAGTTTTCGTTCCACTGAGCGTCAGACCCCGTAGAAAAG
ATCAAAGGATCTTCTTGAGATCCTTTTTTTCTGCGCGTAATCTGCTGCTTGCAAACAAAAAAACCACCGC
TACCAGCGGTGGTTTGTTTGCCGGATCAAGAGCTACCAACTCTTTTTCCGAAGGTAACTGGCTTCAGCAG
AGCGCAGATACCAAATACTGTCCTTCTAGTGTAGCCGTAGTTAGGCCACCACTTCAAGAACTCTGTAGCA
CCGCCTACATACCTCGCTCTGCTAATCCTGTTACCAGTGGCTGCTGCCAGTGGCGATAAGTCGTGTCTTA
CCGGGTTGGACTCAAGACGATAGTTACCGGATAAGGCGCAGCGGTCGGGCTGAACGGGGGGTTCGTGCAC
ACAGCCCAGCTTGGAGCGAACGACCTACACCGAACTGAGATACCTACAGCGTGAGCTATGAGAAAGCGCC
ACGCTTCCCGAAGGGAGAAAGGCGGACAGGTATCCGGTAAGCGGCAGGGTCGGAACAGGAGAGCGCACGA
GGGAGCTTCCAGGGGGAAACGCCTGGTATCTTTATAGTCCTGTCGGGTTTCGCCACCTCTGACTTGAGCG
TCGATTTTTGTGATGCTCGTCAGGGGGGCGGAGCCTATGGAAAAACGCCAGCAACGCGGCCTTTTTACGG
TTCCTGGCCTTTTGCTGGCCTTTTGCTCACATGTTCTTTCCTGCGTTATCCCCTGATTCTGTGGATAACC
GTATTACCGCCTTTGAGTGAGCTGATACCGCTCGCCGCAGCCGAACGACCGAGCGCAGCGAGTCAGTGAG
CGAGGAAGCGGAAGAGCGCCTGATGCGGTATTTTCTCCTTACGCATCTGTGCGGTATTTCACACCGCAAT
GGTGCACTCTCAGTACAATCTGCTCTGATGCCGCATAGTTAAGCCAGTATACACTCCGCTATCGCTACGT
GACTGGGTCATGGCTGCGCCCCGACACCCGCCAACACCCGCTGACGCGCCCTGACGGGCTTGTCTGCTCC
CGGCATCCGCTTACAGACAAGCTGTGACCGTCTCCGGGAGCTGCATGTGTCAGAGGTTTTCACCGTCATC
ACCGAAACGCGCGAGGCAGCTGCGGTAAAGCTCATCAGCGTGGTCGTGAAGCGATTCACAGATGTCTGCC
TGTTCATCCGCGTCCAGCTCGTTGAGTTTCTCCAGAAGCGTTAATGTCTGGCTTCTGATAAAGCGGGCCA
TGTTAAGGGCGGTTTTTTCCTGTTTGGTCACTGATGCCTCCGTGTAAGGGGGATTTCTGTTCATGGGGGT
AATGATACCGATGAAACGAGAGAGGATGCTCACGATACGGGTTACTGATGATGAACATGCCCGGTTACTG
GAACGTTGTGAGGGTAAACAACTGGCGGTATGGATGCGGCGGGACCAGAGAAAAATCACTCAGGGTCAAT
GCCAGCGCTTCGTTAATACAGATGTAGGTGTTCCACAGGGTAGCCAGCAGCATCCTGCGATGCAGATCCG
GAACATAATGGTGCAGGGCGCTGACTTCCGCGTTTCCAGACTTTACGAAACACGGAAACCGAAGACCATT
CATGTTGTTGCTCAGGTCGCAGACGTTTTGCAGCAGCAGTCGCTTCACGTTCGCTCGCGTATCGGTGATT
CATTCTGCTAACCAGTAAGGCAACCCCGCCAGCCTAGCCGGGTCCTCAACGACAGGAGCACGATCATGCT
AGTCATGCCCCGCGCCCACCGGAAGGAGCTGACTGGGTTGAAGGCTCTCAAGGGCATCGGTCGAGATCCC
GGTGCCTAATGAGTGAGCTAACTTACATTAATTGCGTTGCGCTCACTGCCCGCTTTCCAGTCGGGAAACC
TGTCGTGCCAGCTGCATTAATGAATCGGCCAACGCGCGGGGAGAGGCGGTTTGCGTATTGGGCGCCAGGG
TGGTTTTTCTTTTCACCAGTGAGACGGGCAACAGCTGATTGCCCTTCACCGCCTGGCCCTGAGAGAGTTG
CAGCAAGCGGTCCACGCTGGTTTGCCCCAGCAGGCGAAAATCCTGTTTGATGGTGGTTAACGGCGGGATA
TAACATGAGCTGTCTTCGGTATCGTCGTATCCCACTACCGAGATGTCCGCACCAACGCGCAGCCCGGACT
CGGTAATGGCGCGCATTGCGCCCAGCGCCATCTGATCGTTGGCAACCAGCATCGCAGTGGGAACGATGCC
CTCATTCAGCATTTGCATGGTTTGTTGAAAACCGGACATGGCACTCCAGTCGCCTTCCCGTTCCGCTATC
GGCTGAATTTGATTGCGAGTGAGATATTTATGCCAGCCAGCCAGACGCAGACGCGCCGAGACAGAACTTA
ATGGGCCCGCTAACAGCGCGATTTGCTGGTGACCCAATGCGACCAGATGCTCCACGCCCAGTCGCGTACC
GTCTTCATGGGAGAAAATAATACTGTTGATGGGTGTCTGGTCAGAGACATCAAGAAATAACGCCGGAACA
TTAGTGCAGGCAGCTTCCACAGCAATGGCATCCTGGTCATCCAGCGGATAGTTAATGATCAGCCCACTGA
CGCGTTGCGCGAGAAGATTGTGCACCGCCGCTTTACAGGCTTCGACGCCGCTTCGTTCTACCATCGACAC
CACCACGCTGGCACCCAGTTGATCGGCGCGAGATTTAATCGCCGCGACAATTTGCGACGGCGCGTGCAGG
GCCAGACTGGAGGTGGCAACGCCAATCAGCAACGACTGTTTGCCCGCCAGTTGTTGTGCCACGCGGTTGG
GAATGTAATTCAGCTCCGCCATCGCCGCTTCCACTTTTTCCCGCGTTTTCGCAGAAACGTGGCTGGCCTG
GTTCACCACGCGGGAAACGGTCTGATAAGAGACACCGGCATACTCTGCGACATCGTATAACGTTACTGGT
TTCACATTCACCACCCTGAATTGACTCTCTTCCGGGCGCTATCATGCCATACCGCGAAAGGTTTTGCGCC
ATTCGATGGTGTCCGGGATCTCGACGCTCTCCCTTATGCGACTCCTGCATTAGGAAGCAGCCCAGTAGTA
GGTTGAGGCCGTTGAGCACCGCCGCCGCAAGGAATGGTGCATGCAAGGAGATGGCGCCCAACAGTCCCCC
GGCCACGGGGCCTGCCACCATACCCACGCCGAAACAAGCGCTCATGAGCCCGAAGTGGCGAGCCCGATCT
TCCCCATCGGTGATGTCGGCGATATAGGCGCCAGCAACCGCACCTGTGGCGCCGGTGATGCCGGCCACGA
TGCGTCCGGCGTAGAGGATCGAGATCGATCTCGATCCCGCGAAAT
Features (pLannotate 1.2.2; 23 found; start..end, strand, type, name):
      1..19      +  promoter       T7 promoter: promoter for bacteriophage T7 RNA polymerase
     20..44      +  protein_bind   lac operator: The lac repressor binds to the lac operator to inhibit transcription in E. coli. This inhibition can be relieved by adding lactose or isopropyl-β-D-thiogalactopyranoside (IPTG). lac repressor encoded by lacI
     59..81      +  RBS            RBS: efficient ribosome binding site from bacteriophage T7 gene 10 (Olins and Rangwala, 1989)
     94..1029    +  CDS            RRAGA: RRAGA_HUMAN - Experimental evidence at protein level: Swiss-Prot protein existence level 1. (Microbial infection) May alternatively act as a cellular target for adenovirus E3-14.7K, an inhibitor of TNF-alpha functions, thereby affecting cell death. From Homo sapiens (Human).
   1044..1065    +  CDS            8xHis (fragment): 8xHis affinity tag
   1137..1155    +  promoter       T7 promoter: promoter for bacteriophage T7 RNA polymerase
   1156..1180    +  protein_bind   lac operator: The lac repressor binds to the lac operator to inhibit transcription in E. coli. This inhibition can be relieved by adding lactose or isopropyl-β-D-thiogalactopyranoside (IPTG). lac repressor encoded by lacI
   1223..2419    +  CDS            RRAGC: RRAGC_HUMAN - Experimental evidence at protein level: Swiss-Prot protein existence level 1. Guanine nucleotide-binding protein that plays a crucial role in the cellular response to amino acid availability through regulation of the mTORC1 signaling cascade (PubMed:20381137, PubMed:27234373, PubMed:24095279). Forms heterodimeric Rag complexes with RRAGA or RRAGB and cycles between an inactive GTP-bound and an active GDP-bound form (PubMed:24095279). In its active form participates in the relocalization of mTORC1 to the lysosomes and its subsequent activation by the GTPase RHEB (PubMed:20381137,
   2435..2476    +  CDS            S-Tag (fragment): affinity and epitope tag derived from pancreatic ribonuclease A
   2506..2523    +  CDS            SET1 (fragment): solubility-enhancement tag derived from T7 phage gene 10B
   2531..2578    +  terminator     T7 terminator: transcription terminator for bacteriophage T7 RNA polymerase
   2615..3070    +  rep_origin     f1 ori (sequence partly withheld): f1 bacteriophage origin of replication; arrow indicates direction of (+) strand synthesis
   3185..4045    -  CDS            AmpR: β-lactamase; bla; confers resistance to ampicillin, carbenicillin, and related antibiotics
   4046..4138    -  promoter       AmpR promoter: bla
   4219..4807    +  rep_origin     ori: high-copy-number ColE1/pMB1/pBR322/pUC origin of replication
   4993..5132    -  misc_feature   bom: basis of mobility region from pBR322
   5234..5425    -  CDS            rop: Rop protein, which maintains plasmids at low copy number; rop
   5442..5822    +  CDS            YPB1_ECOLX: Protein predicted: Swiss-Prot protein existence level 4. From Escherichia coli.
   5884..5948    -  CDS            TcR (fragment): tetracycline efflux protein; tet; confers resistance to tetracycline
   5963..5984    -  protein_bind   CAP binding site: CAP binding activates transcription in the presence of cAMP. E. coli catabolite activator protein
   5997..7079    -  CDS            lacI: lac repressor; lacI; The lac repressor binds to the lac operator to inhibit transcription in E. coli. This inhibition can be relieved by adding lactose or isopropyl-β-D-thiogalactopyranoside (IPTG).
   7080..7157    -  promoter       lacI promoter: lacI
   7165..7444    -  CDS            TcR (fragment): tetracycline efflux protein; tet; confers resistance to tetracycline
