[The description below was written by a language model from this plasmid's Addgene catalogue record and pLannotate feature annotations shown in this document.]
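Description:
pETDuet RagA(T21N)-RagC is a bacterial co-expression plasmid built on the pETDuet backbone, designed to produce the two subunits of the human Rag GTPase heterodimer together in E. coli. The 7,469 nt sequence carries a ColE1/pBR322-type origin together with the rop gene and the bom mobility region, an arrangement that typically keeps copy number moderate, although the record lists copy number as unknown. Selection is by ampicillin through the β-lactamase gene. An f1 origin is also present, along with short tetracycline-resistance fragments that appear to be nonfunctional remnants of the pBR322 lineage.

The payload consists of two tandem T7 expression units in the same orientation. The first has a T7 promoter, lac operator and T7 gene 10 ribosome binding site driving human RagA (RRAGA) carrying the T21N substitution, followed by a C-terminal polyhistidine tag for affinity purification. The second T7 promoter and lac operator drive untagged human RagC (RRAGC). S-tag and other tag fragments annotated downstream of RagC are backbone sequences, and the record does not list any fusion to RagC. A single T7 terminator annotated after the second cassette ends transcription. The plasmid-encoded lacI repressor holds both promoters off until IPTG is added, and expression requires a host supplying T7 RNA polymerase.

Because only RagA is tagged, pulling down the His tag should co-purify RagC bound to it as a complex. The associated publication concerns intersubunit crosstalk in the Rag heterodimer and mTORC1 responses to amino acid availability. The record does not state the functional effect of T21N.
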