Addgene plasmid #99644: pETDuet RagA(T21N)-RagC
Purpose: Bacterial expression of RagA(T21N)-RagC
Depositing lab: David Sabatini & Kuang Shen. Depositing organization: Whitehead Institute for Biomedical Research. Publication: Intersubunit Crosstalk in the Rag GTPase Heterodimer Enables mTORC1 to Respond Rapidly to Amino Acid Availability. Shen K, Choe A, Sabatini DM. Mol Cell. 2017 Oct 17. pii: S1097-2765(17)30704-9. doi: 10.1016/j.molcel.2017.09.026. PubMed 29056322.
Backbone
  Vector backbone: pETDuet
  Vector type: Bacterial Expression
Growth in bacteria
  Bacterial resistance: Ampicillin, 100 μg/mL
  Growth temperature: 37°C
  Growth strain: DH5alpha
  Copy number: Unknown
Gene/Insert 1
  Gene/Insert name: RagA
  Species: H. sapiens (human)
  Mutation: T21N
  Entrez Gene: RRAGA (a.k.a. FIP-1, FIP1, RAGA)
  Tag / fusion protein: His tag (C terminal on insert)
Gene/Insert 2
  Gene/Insert name: RagC
  Species: H. sapiens (human)
  Entrez Gene: RRAGC (a.k.a. GTR2, RAGC, TIB929)
Terms and licenses: Academic/Nonprofit Terms; Industry Terms: Not Available to Industry
How to cite: pETDuet RagA(T21N)-RagC was a gift from David Sabatini & Kuang Shen (Addgene plasmid # 99644 ; http://n2t.net/addgene:99644 ; RRID:Addgene_99644)
